Addgene plasmid #114152: pET28a-clbK
Purpose: Expresses ClbK
Depositing lab: Emily Balskus. Depositing organization: Harvard University. Publication: Characterization of Polyketide Synthase Machinery from the pks Island Facilitates Isolation of a Candidate Precolibactin. Zha L, Wilson MR, Brotherton CA, Balskus EP. ACS Chem Biol. 2016 May 20;11(5):1287-95. doi: 10.1021/acschembio.6b00014. Epub 2016 Mar 1. PubMed 26890481.
Backbone
  Vector backbone: pET28a
  Total vector size (bp): 11788
  Vector type: Bacterial Expression
Growth in bacteria
  Bacterial resistance: Kanamycin, 50 μg/mL
  Growth temperature: 37°C
  Growth strain: DH5alpha
  Copy number: Unknown
Gene/Insert
  Gene/Insert name: clbK
  Species: E. coli
  GenBank ID: CAJ76289
  Tag / fusion protein: 6xhis-Thrombin (N terminal on insert)
Terms and licenses: Academic/Nonprofit Terms; Industry Terms: Not Available to Industry
How to cite: pET28a-clbK was a gift from Emily Balskus (Addgene plasmid # 114152 ; http://n2t.net/addgene:114152 ; RRID:Addgene_114152)
