[The description below was written by a language model from this plasmid's Addgene catalogue record and pLannotate feature annotations shown in this document.]
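Description:
pET28a-clbK is a bacterial expression plasmid built on the pET28a backbone for producing ClbK, a protein encoded by the E. coli pks (colibactin) genomic island, whose polyketide synthase machinery was the subject of the associated study. The catalogue lists a total size of 11,788 bp, while the sequenced record underlying the feature table is 11,763 nt. The plasmid is propagated in E. coli through a ColE1/pMB1-type origin accompanied by the pBR322 bom region and the rop gene, which moderates copy number (the record itself lists copy number as unknown). Selection is by kanamycin through the aph(3')-Ia KanR gene. An f1 origin is also present, and the short TcR, AmpR promoter and related fragments called by the annotation tool appear to be residual backbone sequence rather than functional markers.

Expression is driven by the T7 promoter with an adjacent lac operator, followed by the T7 gene 10 ribosome binding site. The plasmid-borne lacI gene, with its own promoter, supplies the repressor. Transcription therefore depends on a host that provides T7 RNA polymerase and is induced with IPTG or lactose. The clbK coding sequence is not annotated by name in the feature table, but it presumably occupies the large unannotated interval between the thrombin cleavage site and the downstream vector His-tag sequence and T7 terminator. According to the catalogue, the protein carries an N-terminal 6xHis tag followed by a thrombin site, which allows metal-affinity purification and optional tag removal. Whether the downstream His sequence is translated is not stated. The construct is suited to overexpressing and purifying ClbK for biochemical characterization of colibactin biosynthesis.
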