Features (pLannotate 1.2.2; 19 found; start..end, strand, type, name):
   1005..1082    -  promoter       lacI promoter: lacI
   1090..1369    -  CDS            TcR (fragment): tetracycline efflux protein; tet; confers resistance to tetracycline
   1391..1409    +  promoter       T7 promoter: promoter for bacteriophage T7 RNA polymerase
   1410..1434    +  protein_bind   lac operator: The lac repressor binds to the lac operator to inhibit transcription in E. coli. This inhibition can be relieved by adding lactose or isopropyl-β-D-thiogalactopyranoside (IPTG). lac repressor encoded by lacI
   1449..1471    +  RBS            RBS: efficient ribosome binding site from bacteriophage T7 gene 10 (Olins and Rangwala, 1989)
   1517..1534    +  CDS            thrombin site: thrombin recognition and cleavage site
   8018..8035    +  CDS            9xHis (fragment): 9xHis affinity tag
   8045..8094    +  CDS            SET1 (fragment): solubility-enhancement tag derived from T7 phage gene 10B
   8102..8149    +  terminator     T7 terminator: transcription terminator for bacteriophage T7 RNA polymerase
   8186..8614    +  rep_origin     f1 ori (sequence partly withheld): f1 bacteriophage origin of replication; arrow indicates direction of (+) strand synthesis
   8667..8724    +  promoter       AmpR promoter (fragment): bla
   8733..9548    -  CDS            KanR: aminoglycoside phosphotransferase; aph(3')-Ia; confers resistance to kanamycin in bacteria or G418 (Geneticin®) in eukaryotes
   9670..10258   +  rep_origin     ori: high-copy-number ColE1/pMB1/pBR322/pUC origin of replication
  10444..10583   -  misc_feature   bom: basis of mobility region from pBR322
  10685..10876   -  CDS            rop: Rop protein, which maintains plasmids at low copy number; rop
  10893..11273   +  CDS            YPB1_ECOLX: Protein predicted: Swiss-Prot protein existence level 4. From Escherichia coli.
  11345..11636   -  CDS            TcR (fragment): tetracycline efflux protein; tet; confers resistance to tetracycline
  11651..11672   -  protein_bind   CAP binding site: CAP binding activates transcription in the presence of cAMP. E. coli catabolite activator protein
  11685..1004    -  CDS            lacI (across the origin): lac repressor; lacI; The lac repressor binds to the lac operator to inhibit transcription in E. coli. This inhibition can be relieved by adding lactose or isopropyl-β-D-thiogalactopyranoside (IPTG).
>Addgene plasmid #114152 | pET28a-clbK | addgene full sequence | sequence record 227341 | Addgene NGS Result
TGCGTATTGGGCGCCAGGGTGGTTTTTCTTTTCACCAGTGAGACGGGCAACAGCTGATTGCCCTTCACCG
CCTGGCCCTGAGAGAGTTGCAGCAAGCGGTCCACGCTGGTTTGCCCCAGCAGGCGAAAATCCTGTTTGAT
GGTGGTTAACGGCGGGATATAACATGAGCTGTCTTCGGTATCGTCGTATCCCACTACCGAGATATCCGCA
CCAACGCGCAGCCCGGACTCGGTAATGGCGCGCATTGCGCCCAGCGCCATCTGATCGTTGGCAACCAGCA
TCGCAGTGGGAACGATGCCCTCATTCAGCATTTGCATGGTTTGTTGAAAACCGGACATGGCACTCCAGTC
GCCTTCCCGTTCCGCTATCGGCTGAATTTGATTGCGAGTGAGATATTTATGCCAGCCAGCCAGACGCAGA
CGCGCCGAGACAGAACTTAATGGGCCCGCTAACAGCGCGATTTGCTGGTGACCCAATGCGACCAGATGCT
CCACGCCCAGTCGCGTACCGTCTTCATGGGAGAAAATAATACTGTTGATGGGTGTCTGGTCAGAGACATC
AAGAAATAACGCCGGAACATTAGTGCAGGCAGCTTCCACAGCAATGGCATCCTGGTCATCCAGCGGATAG
TTAATGATCAGCCCACTGACGCGTTGCGCGAGAAGATTGTGCACCGCCGCTTTACAGGCTTCGACGCCGC
TTCGTTCTACCATCGACACCACCACGCTGGCACCCAGTTGATCGGCGCGAGATTTAATCGCCGCGACAAT
TTGCGACGGCGCGTGCAGGGCCAGACTGGAGGTGGCAACGCCAATCAGCAACGACTGTTTGCCCGCCAGT
TGTTGTGCCACGCGGTTGGGAATGTAATTCAGCTCCGCCATCGCCGCTTCCACTTTTTCCCGCGTTTTCG
CAGAAACGTGGCTGGCCTGGTTCACCACGCGGGAAACGGTCTGATAAGAGACACCGGCATACTCTGCGAC
ATCGTATAACGTTACTGGTTTCACATTCACCACCCTGAATTGACTCTCTTCCGGGCGCTATCATGCCATA
CCGCGAAAGGTTTTGCGCCATTCGATGGTGTCCGGGATCTCGACGCTCTCCCTTATGCGACTCCTGCATT
AGGAAGCAGCCCAGTAGTAGGTTGAGGCCGTTGAGCACCGCCGCCGCAAGGAATGGTGCATGCAAGGAGA
TGGCGCCCAACAGTCCCCCGGCCACGGGGCCTGCCACCATACCCACGCCGAAACAAGCGCTCATGAGCCC
GAAGTGGCGAGCCCGATCTTCCCCATCGGTGATGTCGGCGATATAGGCGCCAGCAACCGCACCTGTGGCG
CCGGTGATGCCGGCCACGATGCGTCCGGCGTAGAGGATCGAGATCTCGATCCCGCGAAATTAATACGACT
CACTATAGGGGAATTGTGAGCGGATAACAATTCCCCTCTAGAAATAATTTTGTTTAACTTTAAGAAGGAG
ATATACCATGGGCAGCAGCCATCATCATCATCATCACAGCAGCGGCCTGGTGCCGCGCGGCAGCCATATG
ACTTACAGTGAAAGCGATATTGCCATTGTTGGCATGAACTGCCGGTACCCCGGCGTGCACAGCGTTGCGG
CATTCGAAACGGTGCTTCGCACCGGATGCAACATTTTGGACCCCAAAGTGACCCCGAGCAACGGCCACAA
TCACATTACGCTGAACAACGTCTATGAGCACATGGCGGAGTTCGATGCCAACTTTTTTGGCTACAGCCGT
GCAGAAGCAGAAATCATGGATCCACAGCAGCGCGTATTTCTGACCTGTGCTTGGGAGATGTTTGAACAAA
GCGGTTACAACCCGAAGCAGCACGATGCGCGCGTCGGCCTATATGCGGGCGTGAGTACCAGCTTCTATTT
GCTTACTCACCTGATGAACAACCCAGACAAGCTTGCACAACTCGGTGGTCTCCAAATCATGGTCGGCAAT
GACAAAGATCATTTGACGTCCCAACTGGCTTACCGCCTGAATATTACCGGCCCTTGCGTGACGGTTCAGG
CCAGTTGTGCCACCTCGCTGGTGGCAGTGCATCTGGCCTGCGAAGGGCTGCTGAGCGGTCAGTGCGATAT
GGCGCTAGCGGGTGGCGTCACGTTTCGCATGGAGGAGCAGCGCAGCTATGAATCGCACGGTGATGGGCTG
CAAGCAGAGGATGGCCTGATTCATACTTTTGATGCGCAGGCGAGCGGTACGGTCTACAGCAGTGGTTTGG
GCATGGTGCTGCTCAAACGGGCTACAGACGCGCAGGTGCAAGGGGATAACATCCTTGCCGTCATCAAGGG
AAGCGCCATCAACAATGATGGCGGTGCGCGCAGTGGTTATACCGTGCCGGGTGTTGATGGTCAGGAAGCT
GTGATGATTGAGGCGCATAGCTTGGCGGAGGTGACGCCGCAGCAAATTCAGTATCTAGAACTGCATGGCA
GCGGCACGCCGTTGGGTGACGCTATCGAATTCGCGGCCATCAAACGTGTGTTTGGGACGCCAGCGCCGAA
TGCGACACCGTGGCGTCTGGGGGCTGTGAAACCTAACGTGGGTCACGTAGAAATGGCATCTGGCATCACC
AGTCTCATAAAAACGGTGCTGAGTCTTACTAACCGGGTGTTTTACCCTACGCTGAATTTTCAACGGGCTA
ATCCGCAACTGGGGTTGGAGGACAGCCCGTTTGAAGTGGTGTCCCGTTTAACGCCTTGGCCGGAGGGCAC
CACGCCACGCACCGCTGGTGTGAGTGCGTTCGGATTGGGCGGCACCAACGCACATCTGGTGGTACAAGCG
CCGTTATCGACGCCGCAGGCGAGGGCGCAGCAGATGGGGCCTTGTGTCGTTGTACTCTCGGCAAAAAACC
ACAATGCCCTGGAACAGATGCAAAACGCCCTGCTGGCGAAACTGGCCGCACATCCAGAGATACGCTTACA
GGACGTGGCTTACACCCTGCGTCACGGGCGTTTCTCCGCCCCGGTACGTAAGTGTGTCATCGCAGAGAAT
TGCACCCAGCTAGCCCGACAACTCCGCGACGCACCGATGGTGGAGGCAACCACGGGTTGCACGATCTACT
GGAGATTGGGGCACCGTTTCGTTGTTGCACTCGAGACGCTTAGTGACTGGCTGGCGTGCTCTGAGGTGTT
GTCACAGGCGGTGGGACAACTGCTCGAGCATTTTCCGCTCGAACCAGCCTGTCTGCAAGATCTCTCCCCT
GCGCAACGGACGTTTATCAGCCAGTATGCGCTGATCGCGTTGATTGACGAACGGGAAACGTTGAATGTGG
TGCTATGCGGCGACGGTGATGGTGGCTATGCTGCCGCCGTACTACGAGGAGACTGCACACTAGAGCAAGC
ATGGCACAGGTTGAATGCGGGCCAACCGTTTGATGATGTGCCGACGAATCCCCTCTTGCAGCCCGATGTC
TGCTCTTTGATGCTGGACGACGCGGCGAGTGATGCCAATCGCACCGCGCTAGAGGCGTTAGGGCAGTTAT
GGTTGGCTGGCGTCAGCCTAGATTGGCGCTGGGTGGATGCGGCGGAGCGTATGTTGGGCAGTCAACGCAT
CGCCCTGCCGGGGACCGTTTTTACACCGCAGCGCTATTGGGTCGAGGCCGTACGGCCTGCCACGTTCTCC
CACGAATCGTCGAATAATCTCTTATCCCGCGCAACAAAATCCGATATTATTGCAGTGGTGACGGAGATAT
GGGAACGCACGCTTGGTGTCAGCATTGATGATCACCACGCCAGCTTCTTCGAACTGGGTGGGCATTCGCT
GTTAGCGTCAACCATTTTATATGATATTCAGCAACGTTACGGCATCACCTGTACGCTAAGCGCATTCTTT
GCCGATCCCACCATCGAGGGATTAAGTTGCTATCTGCTCGAACAAGGCGGCAGTGAGACAGCGGTTTCAG
CATTGCCTGATACGGTCTTTGCCCCTGACCAGCAGCACCTACCTTTTCCGCTGACTGACGTGCAACAGGC
CTATTGGGTTGGGCGGCGAAAATCCTTGGGATTGGGCAATATTTCCACCCATATCTATGTGGAATATGAA
CTACAGGGGCTAGATGAAACAGCGTTCAACCGCGCGCTCAATGCGGTGATTGCGCGGCACAGCATGTTGC
GTGCAATTGTCAACGATGACGGTATGCAGCAGATATTGCCAAACGTGCCGGAATACCACGTTGCCTTCTA
TACCACCCAGTGCGAGGATGCGTTTCAACAGCGTTGCCGTGAGCTGCGTGACACCCTCTCACATCAGATG
ATTGATTGTAGTCGCTGGCCTCTGTTTCAGATGGAGGTCGTGGTTGATCCGCAGCAAAAAGCCCGGCTAC
ATGTATCTATCGACCTGCTGATAGCCGATGCATGGAGTCTGGAGTTGTTCATTCGGGAACTAGCTTATCA
CTACCGCCATCCGCAGGCGGCATTGCCTACATTGACGTACAGTTTCCGCGACTATGTGCTGACCTTAAAA
TCCTACGAGAAAACGCCGCAGTTTGAACGGGCACGTGACTACTGGCGCGCCCGCATCGAAACTCTGCCGC
CGGGGCCACGATTGCCGCTGCGTACCGACCCCACGAAGCTGGAAAACCCCACATTCGTGCGCCGTAGCTA
TTGTCTATCTCGTGCTATCTGGCAGCGCTTGAAAACGCAGGCGGGTCAGATGAGTATCACGCCTACTACA
CTGCTGCTCACGGGGTTTGCTCAGGTGTTGGCGCGCTTTAGTTCCTCGCCGCACTTTAGCCTTAACCTGA
CGCTGTTTAATCGTCTGCCGTTGCACGCAGATATCAATCACTTAATTGGCGATTTTACTGCACTGACGTT
GCTGGAGATTGATATGTCGCAGGGAGAAACCTTGCAGGCGCGGGCAAACGTGATCCACTCTCAACTGTGG
CGCGATTTGGATAACCGCTTGTTTGGCGGTATCCAGGTCTCTCGACTGCTGGTACAAACTCACCGCGATC
CGGCGAAATCGGTGATTCCTATCGTGTTCACCAGCTTGCTCAATCAATATGAGGCGAGCTGGGAAACGGA
TGATACGCTGTTCAACCAACCGCAGGATGATCTGTACAGTATTTCACAGACACCGCAGGTGTGGCTCGAT
CATCAGGTAATGGAGCGTAACGGGGAATTGCACTTTAATTGGGACGTGGTGGAACAATTGTTTGAACCGG
CGCTAATGGATCAGATGTTCCAGTGTTATTGCCAACTCCTGCACGCCCTAGCCCAGCGACCACAGCTCTG
GCATGAGACTCAAGATGTGCTGGCGCTGCCCACCGTTAGTGCACCGGTCACGCAGGCTCCTGCACCTACG
GCCTTGTTGCACCATGGGTTACTGCGTCAGGCAGCACTGACGCCACAGGAAACTGCGCTGATCAGTCCTA
TCCGTGAATTGACCTATCGCCAACTGTCGACGGCGGCGGATCATGTGGCCCGCGCCCTGTTAGCGCTGGG
CGTGCAGCATGGCGACCGCGTGGCGGTGGTGATGGAAAAAGGCTGGCAGCAGATTGCCGCCGTACACGGC
ATTTTACGACTGGGTGCGGTCTATCTGCCAGTGGATCCGGTGCTACCGCCACAGCGTCGCCAGCTTTTGC
TGACGGTGGGCGAGGTGCGGGTACAAGTAACGCAGCCGGGTCTCACGCAATTGGAGCCGTCGCTGCCCGT
GCTGATCATCGACGACGGAATGCTGGACACGCCTGCTGCGCCGTTGCCTGAAGTGGCTGGGGATGTCACG
GATCTGGCCTATATCATTTTCACTTCCGGCTCCACCGGTACCCCGAAAGGAGTGATGATCGACCACCGTG
CGGCCATGAACACGCTGGAAGACATCAACGAACGCTTTGGCCTCAATGCGCAGGATAGGGTGTTCGGGCT
GTCATCATTGAGCTTTGACCTGTCGGTTTACGATGCCTTTGCGCCTTTTATGGTGGGTGCAGCGCTGGTA
CTGCCGGAAGCAGGACGGGAAAAAGATCCGCGTCATTGGCAGACAGTTATGGCACACGGTCATGTAAGCG
TCTGGAATGCAGTGCCCGCACTGATGCAGATGCTGTGCGAATACCACAGCGGCGATCGGATGAGTTATCC
GACGTTGCGTCTGGCACTGTTGAGCGGCGACTGGATCCCGCTAACGTTACCGGAGCAGATGCGCGAGCGG
CTCAATGAAACGATGGACATCATCAGTCTGGGTGGAGCGACCGAGTGCGCCATCTGGTCGGTCTACTACC
CGATAGGTGAGGTGGAATCGACGTGGACCAGTATTCCCTACGGTCGGGGCCTGCGCAACCAGCCAGTATA
CGTGCTAAATGCGCAACTGGAGGAATGTCCGGTCGGGGTGGAAGGAGAGATTTGCATTGGCGGGATGGGG
CTGGCACAAGGCTACCTGAACGACGCAGAGAAAACGGCGGCGAGCTTTGTCTGGCGCGAAGCGAGTGGTG
AGCGAATTTACCGCACTGGGGATCGCGGGCGCTACTTTGCTGACGGGCAAGTCGCCTTTTTGGGGCGCAA
CGATACCCAAGTGAAGGTGAATGGTTACCGTATCGAACTGGGGGAAATCGAGCGCTGCATTGCGCGACAT
CCCGATGTGGAGCAGTCAGTGGTGGTGGCAGTGGGTAATTCTCAACATCGTCGGCTGGTCGCTTTTGCCA
AACTGCACGATCGCCACCAGGCGCAGGCATTGCAAGCTAAGGAAGCGGAGGCGGCGGCACTGGCGCAGGG
TATTATTGTGAATCCGGCACAGCGTCTAGCGTTCAAACTCAAGGAGCCACATATTCGCGCGCTGGATGGT
CTGGGCATTGCACTGACGGCACCGGCGGATAGCACACGTTACATCAAACGCCGCAGCTATCGTCATTTCA
GCGCGCAAAAAACCACGCTGGCACAGTTGGGGCAATTGCTGTCGGGCTTGGGGCAGATGCGTCTACCCGG
TCTACCTTTTGCCAAGTATGCCTATGCGTCCGCCGGGGGGCTATACCCGGTGCAAACCTACGTGTACCTG
CATCCAGACAAGATCGAAGAGGGAGTATCCGGTATTTACTACTTCGACCCGCGACAGAGCTGTCTTATGC
CGGTAGCACCAGAAGTCGAGCTGAACAGTGGTTTTCATGCCGGACCTAATCAGTCTATTGCCGATCGGGC
GGCATTCACGCTGTTTATGGTGGCTGATATGGCGGTGATCTCGCCATTCTATGGGCAAGAGGCAGCTTGG
CACTTCTCGGTGATGGAAGCAGGTACTCTCTGCCATTTACTGGAAGAAGATGCGCCGCGCTACGGATTGG
GGCTGTGCCAACTTGGGATGGCAGACTTTTCCGCTGTGGCATCGCATTTTCAATTGTCGCCACATCATCG
CTATGTCCATTGCACCGTGGGGGGCGCGATAGGGCAAGAGGCGGCAAGTGCTGCAGCATTGCTGCGCGAT
TTCTCCACCTATGAGAAACCGAAGGAAACCGCTGCGCCGCTGGACATGCAGAGCTACAAAGATGCCATGC
TGCGCGGCCTGCGTCAGCAACTGCCTGACTATATGGTGCCGAGTGATCTGATGTTAGCGACCGATTTTCC
GTTAACCGCTAACGGCAAGCTAGATCGGCAAAAATTACAGCTGCAGGGCGAACAAATTGCCCACCAGCGT
GACGGCGTGGGTCCAATCCAGGTGGACAGTGCGTTACAACAGCGGCTGGTGGCGCTCTGGCAGGAGGTAC
TCGGCGTGAGCCACGTGTCGGCCGAAGACGATTTCTTCTCGCTGGGGGGCAGTTCTATAGAATTGGTGCG
TATTCAGCAGGCACTTGAGGCGATTATCGGGCAGGAGATTCCCATTGTCGATCTGTTCCGTCTGCCAACC
ATCGCGGATGTGGCGCGTTACCTTGATGAGCAACTGCACAATCTACCCGCCGCCCACGATATCGTATTAG
CGCAGGCTGAGGTTTCGCAGGTCAGCGCTGCGCGCGAGAATCTGGCGTTGCGGCGTAAACGTGCCCAACA
GGGAGAAAAGGGCGATGAGTGAGCGGCCGCACTCGAGCACCACCACCACCACCACTGAGATCCGGCTGCT
AACAAAGCCCGAAAGGAAGCTGAGTTGGCTGCTGCCACCGCTGAGCAATAACTAGCATAACCCCTTGGGG
CCTCTAAACGGGTCTTGAGGGGTTTTTTGCTGAAAGGAGGAACTATATCCGGATTGGCGAATGGG
[124 nt withheld, positions 8186-8309]
C
[91 nt withheld, positions 8311-8401]
A
[49 nt withheld, positions 8403-8451]
CCTTTGACGTTGGAGTCCACGTTCTTT
[37 nt withheld, positions 8479-8515]
ACCCTATCTCGGTCTATTCTTTTGATTTATAAGGGATTTTGCCGATTTCGGCCTATTGGTTAAAAAATGA
GCTGATTTAACAAAAATTTAACGCGAATTTTAACAAAATATTAACGCTTACAATTTAGGTGGCACTTTTC
GGGGAAATGTGCGCGGAACCCCTATTTGTTTATTTTTCTAAATACATTCAAATATGTATCCGCTCATGAA
TTAATTCTTAGAAAAACTCATCGAGCATCAAATGAAACTGCAATTTATTCATATCAGGATTATCAATACC
ATATTTTTGAAAAAGCCGTTTCTGTAATGAAGGAGAAAACTCACCGAGGCAGTTCCATAGGATGGCAAGA
TCCTGGTATCGGTCTGCGATTCCGACTCGTCCAACATCAATACAACCTATTAATTTCCCCTCGTCAAAAA
TAAGGTTATCAAGTGAGAAATCACCATGAGTGACGACTGAATCCGGTGAGAATGGCAAAAGTTTATGCAT
TTCTTTCCAGACTTGTTCAACAGGCCAGCCATTACGCTCGTCATCAAAATCACTCGCATCAACCAAACCG
TTATTCATTCGTGATTGCGCCTGAGCGAGACGAAATACGCGATCGCTGTTAAAAGGACAATTACAAACAG
GAATCGAATGCAACCGGCGCAGGAACACTGCCAGCGCATCAACAATATTTTCACCTGAATCAGGATATTC
TTCTAATACCTGGAATGCTGTTTTCCCGGGGATCGCAGTGGTGAGTAACCATGCATCATCAGGAGTACGG
ATAAAATGCTTGATGGTCGGAAGAGGCATAAATTCCGTCAGCCAGTTTAGTCTGACCATCTCATCTGTAA
CATCATTGGCAACGCTACCTTTGCCATGTTTCAGAAACAACTCTGGCGCATCGGGCTTCCCATACAATCG
ATAGATTGTCGCACCTGATTGCCCGACATTATCGCGAGCCCATTTATACCCATATAAATCAGCATCCATG
TTGGAATTTAATCGCGGCCTAGAGCAAGACGTTTCCCGTTGAATATGGCTCATAACACCCCTTGTATTAC
TGTTTATGTAAGCAGACAGTTTTATTGTTCATGACCAAAATCCCTTAACGTGAGTTTTCGTTCCACTGAG
CGTCAGACCCCGTAGAAAAGATCAAAGGATCTTCTTGAGATCCTTTTTTTCTGCGCGTAATCTGCTGCTT
GCAAACAAAAAAACCACCGCTACCAGCGGTGGTTTGTTTGCCGGATCAAGAGCTACCAACTCTTTTTCCG
AAGGTAACTGGCTTCAGCAGAGCGCAGATACCAAATACTGTCCTTCTAGTGTAGCCGTAGTTAGGCCACC
ACTTCAAGAACTCTGTAGCACCGCCTACATACCTCGCTCTGCTAATCCTGTTACCAGTGGCTGCTGCCAG
TGGCGATAAGTCGTGTCTTACCGGGTTGGACTCAAGACGATAGTTACCGGATAAGGCGCAGCGGTCGGGC
TGAACGGGGGGTTCGTGCACACAGCCCAGCTTGGAGCGAACGACCTACACCGAACTGAGATACCTACAGC
GTGAGCTATGAGAAAGCGCCACGCTTCCCGAAGGGAGAAAGGCGGACAGGTATCCGGTAAGCGGCAGGGT
CGGAACAGGAGAGCGCACGAGGGAGCTTCCAGGGGGAAACGCCTGGTATCTTTATAGTCCTGTCGGGTTT
CGCCACCTCTGACTTGAGCGTCGATTTTTGTGATGCTCGTCAGGGGGGCGGAGCCTATGGAAAAACGCCA
GCAACGCGGCCTTTTTACGGTTCCTGGCCTTTTGCTGGCCTTTTGCTCACATGTTCTTTCCTGCGTTATC
CCCTGATTCTGTGGATAACCGTATTACCGCCTTTGAGTGAGCTGATACCGCTCGCCGCAGCCGAACGACC
GAGCGCAGCGAGTCAGTGAGCGAGGAAGCGGAAGAGCGCCTGATGCGGTATTTTCTCCTTACGCATCTGT
GCGGTATTTCACACCGCAATGGTGCACTCTCAGTACAATCTGCTCTGATGCCGCATAGTTAAGCCAGTAT
ACACTCCGCTATCGCTACGTGACTGGGTCATGGCTGCGCCCCGACACCCGCCAACACCCGCTGACGCGCC
CTGACGGGCTTGTCTGCTCCCGGCATCCGCTTACAGACAAGCTGTGACCGTCTCCGGGAGCTGCATGTGT
CAGAGGTTTTCACCGTCATCACCGAAACGCGCGAGGCAGCTGCGGTAAAGCTCATCAGCGTGGTCGTGAA
GCGATTCACAGATGTCTGCCTGTTCATCCGCGTCCAGCTCGTTGAGTTTCTCCAGAAGCGTTAATGTCTG
GCTTCTGATAAAGCGGGCCATGTTAAGGGCGGTTTTTTCCTGTTTGGTCACTGATGCCTCCGTGTAAGGG
GGATTTCTGTTCATGGGGGTAATGATACCGATGAAACGAGAGAGGATGCTCACGATACGGGTTACTGATG
ATGAACATGCCCGGTTACTGGAACGTTGTGAGGGTAAACAACTGGCGGTATGGATGCGGCGGGACCAGAG
AAAAATCACTCAGGGTCAATGCCAGCGCTTCGTTAATACAGATGTAGGTGTTCCACAGGGTAGCCAGCAG
CATCCTGCGATGCAGATCCGGAACATAATGGTGCAGGGCGCTGACTTCCGCGTTTCCAGACTTTACGAAA
CACGGAAACCGAAGACCATTCATGTTGTTGCTCAGGTCGCAGACGTTTTGCAGCAGCAGTCGCTTCACGT
TCGCTCGCGTATCGGTGATTCATTCTGCTAACCAGTAAGGCAACCCCGCCAGCCTAGCCGGGTCCTCAAC
GACAGGAGCACGATCATGCGCACCCGTGGGGCCGCCATGCCGGCGATAATGGCCTGCTTCTCGCCGAAAC
GTTTGGTGGCGGGACCAGTGACGAAGGCTTGAGCGAGGGCGTGCAAGATTCCGAATACCGCAAGCGACAG
GCCGATCATCGTCGCGCTCCAGCGAAAGCGGTCCTCGCCGAAAATGACCCAGAGCGCTGCCGGCACCTGT
CCTACGAGTTGCATGATAAAGAAGACAGTCATAAGTGCGGCGACGATAGTCATGCCCCGCGCCCACCGGA
AGGAGCTGACTGGGTTGAAGGCTCTCAAGGGCATCGGTCGAGATCCCGGTGCCTAATGAGTGAGCTAACT
TACATTAATTGCGTTGCGCTCACTGCCCGCTTTCCAGTCGGGAAACCTGTCGTGCCAGCTGCATTAATGA
ATCGGCCAACGCGCGGGGAGAGGCGGTT
